Addgene plasmid #158674: acGFP Peroxisome visual barcode
Purpose: tagging clonal populations with Peroxisomal acGFP fluorescent protein. Adding Peroxisome localization signal to acGFP WC
Depositing lab: Ravid Straussman. Depositing organization: Weizmann Institute of Science. Publication: Visual barcodes for clonal-multiplexing of live microscopy-based assays. Kaufman T, Nitzan E, Firestein N, Ginzberg MB, Iyengar S, Patel N, Ben-Hamo R, Porat Z, Hunter J, Hilfinger A, Rotter V, Kafri R, Straussman R. Nat Commun. 2022 May 18;13(1):2725. doi: 10.1038/s41467-022-30008-0. PubMed 35585055.
Backbone
  Vector backbone: pLKO.1
  Backbone size w/o insert (bp): 7387
  Vector type: Mammalian Expression, Lentiviral
  Selectable markers: Puromycin
Growth in bacteria
  Bacterial resistance: Ampicillin, 100 μg/mL
  Growth temperature: 37°C
  Growth strain: NEB Stable
  Copy number: High Copy
Gene/Insert
  Gene/Insert name: acGFP
  Species: H. sapiens (human)
  Insert size (bp): 732
  Promoter: CMV
  Cloning method: Gibson Cloning
Resource information
  A portion of this plasmid was derived from a plasmid made by: AcGFP-LRRK2-WT
Terms and licenses: Academic/Nonprofit Terms; Industry Terms: Not Available to Industry
How to cite: acGFP Peroxisome visual barcode was a gift from Ravid Straussman (Addgene plasmid # 158674 ; http://n2t.net/addgene:158674 ; RRID:Addgene_158674)
