[The description below was written by a language model from this plasmid's Addgene catalogue record and pLannotate feature annotations shown in this document.]
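Description:
acGFP Peroxisome visual barcode is a third-generation-style, self-inactivating lentiviral expression plasmid built on a pLKO.1-derived backbone for stable fluorescent labelling of mammalian cells. It is maintained in E. coli through a high-copy ColE1/pUC origin and an ampicillin resistance gene (β-lactamase), and the backbone also carries an f1 origin, an SV40 origin and poly(A) signal, and remnants of lac and T7/T3 promoter elements. The viral portion consists of an RSV promoter fused to a truncated HIV-1 5' LTR, the Ψ packaging signal with a gag fragment, the Rev response element, a central polypurine tract, and a ΔU3 3' LTR. Together these allow Tat-independent production of packaged genomic RNA and leave the integrated provirus without LTR promoter activity.

The payload is a single CMV enhancer/promoter-driven cistron. It encodes puromycin N-acetyltransferase, followed by an F2A ribosome-skipping peptide and AcGFP1, the green fluorescent protein from Aequorea coerulescens, with a WPRE downstream to boost transcript stability and expression. One transcript therefore yields both the puromycin selection marker and the fluorescent reporter as separate polypeptides, so drug-selected cells should also fluoresce. According to the catalogue entry, a peroxisome localization signal was added to a whole-cell acGFP version. The feature table does not annotate this signal separately, although the stated insert size is slightly larger than the annotated AcGFP1 coding region, which is consistent with a short appended targeting sequence. The catalogue lists the insert species as human, whereas the feature annotation gives the jellyfish origin. The construct is intended to tag clonal cell populations with peroxisome-localized green fluorescence, as one member of a set of "visual barcodes". These barcodes let mixed clones be distinguished by colour and subcellular pattern in multiplexed live-cell microscopy assays.
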