Features (pLannotate 1.2.2; 29 found; start..end, strand, type, name):
      1..304     +  enhancer       CMV enhancer: human cytomegalovirus immediate early enhancer
    305..508     +  promoter       CMV promoter: human cytomegalovirus (CMV) immediate early promoter
    534..1130    +  CDS            PuroR (fragment): puromycin N-acetyltransferase; pac from Streptomyces; confers resistance to puromycin
   1170..1235    +  CDS            F2A: 2A peptide from foot-and-mouth disease virus polyprotein Eukaryotic ribosomes fail to insert a peptide bond between the Gly and Pro residues, yielding separate polypeptides.
   1242..1958    +  CDS            AcGFP1: AcGFP1 is a basic (constitutively fluorescent) green fluorescent protein, derived from Aequorea coerulescens.
   1991..2579    +  misc_feature   WPRE: woodchuck hepatitis virus posttranscriptional regulatory element
   2630..2649    +  misc_feature   cPPT/CTS (fragment): central polypurine tract and central termination sequence of HIV-1
   2651..2884    +  LTR            3' LTR (ΔU3): self-inactivating 3' long terminal repeat (LTR) from HIV-1
   2962..3083    +  polyA_signal   SV40 poly(A) signal: SV40 polyadenylation signal
   3123..3258    +  rep_origin     SV40 ori: SV40 origin of replication
   3279..3297    -  promoter       T7 promoter: promoter for bacteriophage T7 RNA polymerase
   3305..3460    +  CDS            lacZα (fragment): LacZα fragment of β-galactosidase; lacZ fragment
   3465..3893    +  rep_origin     f1 ori (sequence partly withheld): f1 bacteriophage origin of replication; arrow indicates direction of (+) strand synthesis
   3946..4050    +  promoter       AmpR promoter: bla
   4051..4911    +  CDS            AmpR: β-lactamase; bla; confers resistance to ampicillin, carbenicillin, and related antibiotics
   5082..5670    +  rep_origin     ori: high-copy-number ColE1/pMB1/pBR322/pUC origin of replication
   5853..5945    +  CDS            lacI (fragment): lac repressor; lacI; The lac repressor binds to the lac operator to inhibit transcription in E. coli. This inhibition can be relieved by adding lactose or isopropyl-β-D-thiogalactopyranoside (IPTG).
   5958..5979    +  protein_bind   CAP binding site: CAP binding activates transcription in the presence of cAMP. E. coli catabolite activator protein
   5994..6024    +  promoter       lac promoter: promoter for the E. coli lac operon
   6032..6048    +  protein_bind   lac operator: The lac repressor binds to the lac operator to inhibit transcription in E. coli. This inhibition can be relieved by adding lactose or isopropyl-β-D-thiogalactopyranoside (IPTG). lac repressor encoded by lacI
   6093..6111    +  promoter       T3 promoter: promoter for bacteriophage T3 RNA polymerase
   6139..6365    +  promoter       RSV promoter: Rous sarcoma virus enhancer/promoter
   6366..6546    +  LTR            5' LTR (truncated): truncated 5' long terminal repeat (LTR) from HIV-1
   6593..6718    +  misc_feature   HIV-1 Ψ: packaging signal of human immunodeficiency virus type 1
   6702..7065    +  CDS            HIV-1 gag (fragment): gag protein from human immunodeficiency virus 1; gag
   7211..7444    +  misc_feature   RRE: The Rev response element (RRE) of HIV-1 allows for Rev-dependent mRNA export from the nucleus to the cytoplasm.
   7821..7849    +  CDS            Rev (fragment): human immunodeficiency virus 1 (HIV-1) Rev protein; rev; enhances nuclear export of unspliced and incompletely spliced viral mRNAs
   7902..8019    +  misc_feature   cPPT/CTS: central polypurine tract and central termination sequence of HIV-1
   8078..8135    +  enhancer       CMV enhancer (fragment): human cytomegalovirus immediate early enhancer
>Addgene plasmid #158674 | acGFP Peroxisome visual barcode | addgene full sequence | sequence record 311033 | Addgene NGS Result
CGTTACATAACTTACGGTAAATGGCCCGCCTGGCTGACCGCCCAACGACCCCCGCCCATTGACGTCAATA
ATGACGTATGTTCCCATAGTAACGCCAATAGGGACTTTCCATTGACGTCAATGGGTGGAGTATTTACGGT
AAACTGCCCACTTGGCAGTACATCAAGTGTATCATATGCCAAGTACGCCCCCTATTGACGTCAATGACGG
TAAATGGCCCGCCTGGCATTATGCCCAGTACATGACCTTATGGGACTTTCCTACTTGGCAGTACATCTAC
GTATTAGTCATCGCTATTACCATGGTGATGCGGTTTTGGCAGTACATCAATGGGCGTGGATAGCGGTTTG
ACTCACGGGGATTTCCAAGTCTCCACCCCATTGACGTCAATGGGAGTTTGTTTTGGCACCAAAATCAACG
GGACTTTCCAAAATGTCGTAACAACTCCGCCCCATTGACGCAAATGGGCGGTAGGCGTGTACGGTGGGAG
GTCTATATAAGCAGAGCTCTCTGGCTAACTGTCGGGATCCACCATGACCGAGTACAAGCCCACCGTGCGC
CTCGCCACCCGCGACGACGTGCCCAGGGCCGTCCGCACCCTCGCCGCCGCTTTCGCCGACTACCCCGCCA
CCCGCCACACCGTCGATCCCGACCGCCACATCGAGCGGGTCACCGAGCTGCAAGAACTCTTCCTCACCCG
CGTCGGGCTCGACATCGGCAAGGTGTGGGTCGCTGACGACGGCGCCGCAGTGGCTGTCTGGACCACACCC
GAGAGCGTCGAAGCTGGGGCGGTGTTCGCCGAGATCGGCCCTCGCATGGCCGAGTTGAGCGGTTCCCGGC
TGGCCGCTCAGCAACAGATGGAAGGCCTCCTGGCTCCACACCGGCCCAAGGAGCCCGCATGGTTCCTGGC
CACCGTCGGCGTCTCTCCCGACCACCAGGGCAAGGGTCTGGGCAGCGCCGTCGTGCTCCCCGGAGTGGAG
GCTGCCGAGCGCGCCGGGGTGCCCGCCTTCCTGGAGACCTCCGCACCCCGCAACCTCCCCTTCTACGAGC
GGCTCGGCTTCACCGTCACCGCCGACGTGGAGGTGCCCGAAGGACCACGCACCTGGTGCATGACCCGCAA
GCCCGGTGCCCTGCAGGGATCTGGCGAAGCCAGACACAAACAGAAAATTGTGAAACAGACTTTGAATTTT
GACCTTCTCAAGTTGGCGGGAGACGTGGAGTCCAACCCAGGGCCCGCTAGCATGGTGAGCAAGGGCGCCG
AGCTGTTCACCGGCATCGTGCCCATCCTGATCGAGCTGAATGGCGATGTGAATGGCCACAAGTTCAGCGT
GAGCGGCGAGGGCGAGGGCGATGCCACCTACGGCAAGCTGACCCTGAAGTTCATCTGCACCACCGGCAAG
CTGCCTGTGCCCTGGCCCACCCTGGTGACCACCCTGAGCTACGGCGTGCAGTGCTTCTCACGCTACCCCG
ATCACATGAAGCAGCACGACTTCTTCAAGAGCGCCATGCCTGAGGGCTACATCCAGGAGCGCACCATCTT
CTTCGAGGATGACGGCAACTACAAGTCGCGCGCCGAGGTGAAGTTCGAGGGCGATACCCTGGTGAATCGC
ATCGAGCTGACCGGCACCGATTTCAAGGAGGATGGCAACATCCTGGGCAATAAGATGGAGTACAACTACA
ACGCCCACAATGTGTACATCATGACCGACAAGGCCAAGAATGGCATCAAGGTGAACTTCAAGATCCGCCA
CAACATCGAGGATGGCAGCGTGCAGCTGGCCGACCACTACCAGCAGAATACCCCCATCGGCGATGGCCCT
GTGCTGCTGCCCGATAACCACTACCTGTCCACCCAGAGCGCCCTGTCCAAGGACCCCAACGAGAAGCGCG
ATCACATGATCTACTTCGGCTTCGTGACCGCCGCCGCCATCACCCACGGCATGGATGAGCTGTACAAGTC
CCGCCTCTAATAAAGACGCGTTAAGTCGACAATCAACCTCTGGATTACAAAATTTGTGAAAGATTGACTG
GTATTCTTAACTATGTTGCTCCTTTTACGCTATGTGGATACGCTGCTTTAATGCCTTTGTATCATGCTAT
TGCTTCCCGTATGGCTTTCATTTTCTCCTCCTTGTATAAATCCTGGTTGCTGTCTCTTTATGAGGAGTTG
TGGCCCGTTGTCAGGCAACGTGGCGTGGTGTGCACTGTGTTTGCTGACGCAACCCCCACTGGTTGGGGCA
TTGCCACCACCTGTCAGCTCCTTTCCGGGACTTTCGCTTTCCCCCTCCCTATTGCCACGGCGGAACTCAT
CGCCGCCTGCCTTGCCCGCTGCTGGACAGGGGCTCGGCTGTTGGGCACTGACAATTCCGTGGTGTTGTCG
GGGAAATCATCGTCCTTTCCTTGGCTGCTCGCCTGTGTTGCCACCTGGATTCTGCGCGGGACGTCCTTCT
GCTACGTCCCTTCGGCCCTCAATCCAGCGGACCTTCCTTCCCGCGGCCTGCTGCCGGCTCTGCGGCCTCT
TCCGCGTCTTCGCCTTCGCCCTCAGACGAGTCGGATCTCCCTTTGGGCCGCCTCCCCGCGTCGACTTTAA
GACCAATGACTTACAAGGCAGCTGTAGATCTTAGCCACTTTTTAAAAGAAAAGGGGGGACTGGAAGGGCT
AATTCACTCCCAACGAAGACAAGATCTGCTTTTTGCTTGTACTGGGTCTCTCTGGTTAGACCAGATCTGA
GCCTGGGAGCTCTCTGGCTAACTAGGGAACCCACTGCTTAAGCCTCAATAAAGCTTGCCTTGAGTGCTTC
AAGTAGTGTGTGCCCGTCTGTTGTGTGACTCTGGTAACTAGAGATCCCTCAGACCCTTTTAGTCAGTGTG
GAAAATCTCTAGCAGTACGTATAGTAGTTCATGTCATCTTATTATTCAGTATTTATAACTTGCAAAGAAA
TGAATATCAGAGAGTGAGAGGAACTTGTTTATTGCAGCTTATAATGGTTACAAATAAAGCAATAGCATCA
CAAATTTCACAAATAAAGCATTTTTTTCACTGCATTCTAGTTGTGGTTTGTCCAAACTCATCAATGTATC
TTATCATGTCTGGCTCTAGCTATCCCGCCCCTAACTCCGCCCATCCCGCCCCTAACTCCGCCCAGTTCCG
CCCATTCTCCGCCCCATGGCTGACTAATTTTTTTTATTTATGCAGAGGCCGAGGCCGCCTCGGCCTCTGA
GCTATTCCAGAAGTAGTGAGGAGGCTTTTTTGGAGGCCTAGGGACGTACCCAATTCGCCCTATAGTGAGT
CGTATTACGCGCGCTCACTGGCCGTCGTTTTACAACGTCGTGACTGGGAAAACCCTGGCGTTACCCAACT
TAATCGCCTTGCAGCACATCCCCCTTTCGCCAGCTGGCGTAATAGCGAAGAGGCCCGCACCGATCGCCCT
TCCCAACAGTTGCGCAGCCTGAATGGCGAATGGG
[124 nt withheld, positions 3465-3588]
C
[91 nt withheld, positions 3590-3680]
A
[49 nt withheld, positions 3682-3730]
CCTTTGACGTTGGAGTCCACGTTCTTT
[37 nt withheld, positions 3758-3794]
ACCCTATCTCGGTCTATTCTTTTGATTTATAAGGGATTTTGCCGATTTCGGCCTATTGGTTAAAAAATGA
GCTGATTTAACAAAAATTTAACGCGAATTTTAACAAAATATTAACGCTTACAATTTAGGTGGCACTTTTC
GGGGAAATGTGCGCGGAACCCCTATTTGTTTATTTTTCTAAATACATTCAAATATGTATCCGCTCATGAG
ACAATAACCCTGATAAATGCTTCAATAATATTGAAAAAGGAAGAGTATGAGTATTCAACATTTCCGTGTC
GCCCTTATTCCCTTTTTTGCGGCATTTTGCCTTCCTGTTTTTGCTCACCCAGAAACGCTGGTGAAAGTAA
AAGATGCTGAAGATCAGTTGGGTGCACGAGTGGGTTACATCGAACTGGATCTCAACAGCGGTAAGATCCT
TGAGAGTTTTCGCCCCGAAGAACGTTTTCCAATGATGAGCACTTTTAAAGTTCTGCTATGTGGCGCGGTA
TTATCCCGTATTGACGCCGGGCAAGAGCAACTCGGTCGCCGCATACACTATTCTCAGAATGACTTGGTTG
AGTACTCACCAGTCACAGAAAAGCATCTTACGGATGGCATGACAGTAAGAGAATTATGCAGTGCTGCCAT
AACCATGAGTGATAACACTGCGGCCAACTTACTTCTGACAACGATCGGAGGACCGAAGGAGCTAACCGCT
TTTTTGCACAACATGGGGGATCATGTAACTCGCCTTGATCGTTGGGAACCGGAGCTGAATGAAGCCATAC
CAAACGACGAGCGTGACACCACGATGCCTGTAGCAATGGCAACAACGTTGCGCAAACTATTAACTGGCGA
ACTACTTACTCTAGCTTCCCGGCAACAATTAATAGACTGGATGGAGGCGGATAAAGTTGCAGGACCACTT
CTGCGCTCGGCCCTTCCGGCTGGCTGGTTTATTGCTGATAAATCTGGAGCCGGTGAGCGTGGGTCTCGCG
GTATCATTGCAGCACTGGGGCCAGATGGTAAGCCCTCCCGTATCGTAGTTATCTACACGACGGGGAGTCA
GGCAACTATGGATGAACGAAATAGACAGATCGCTGAGATAGGTGCCTCACTGATTAAGCATTGGTAACTG
TCAGACCAAGTTTACTCATATATACTTTAGATTGATTTAAAACTTCATTTTTAATTTAAAAGGATCTAGG
TGAAGATCCTTTTTGATAATCTCATGACCAAAATCCCTTAACGTGAGTTTTCGTTCCACTGAGCGTCAGA
CCCCGTAGAAAAGATCAAAGGATCTTCTTGAGATCCTTTTTTTCTGCGCGTAATCTGCTGCTTGCAAACA
AAAAAACCACCGCTACCAGCGGTGGTTTGTTTGCCGGATCAAGAGCTACCAACTCTTTTTCCGAAGGTAA
CTGGCTTCAGCAGAGCGCAGATACCAAATACTGTTCTTCTAGTGTAGCCGTAGTTAGGCCACCACTTCAA
GAACTCTGTAGCACCGCCTACATACCTCGCTCTGCTAATCCTGTTACCAGTGGCTGCTGCCAGTGGCGAT
AAGTCGTGTCTTACCGGGTTGGACTCAAGACGATAGTTACCGGATAAGGCGCAGCGGTCGGGCTGAACGG
GGGGTTCGTGCACACAGCCCAGCTTGGAGCGAACGACCTACACCGAACTGAGATACCTACAGCGTGAGCT
ATGAGAAAGCGCCACGCTTCCCGAAGGGAGAAAGGCGGACAGGTATCCGGTAAGCGGCAGGGTCGGAACA
GGAGAGCGCACGAGGGAGCTTCCAGGGGGAAACGCCTGGTATCTTTATAGTCCTGTCGGGTTTCGCCACC
TCTGACTTGAGCGTCGATTTTTGTGATGCTCGTCAGGGGGGCGGAGCCTATGGAAAAACGCCAGCAACGC
GGCCTTTTTACGGTTCCTGGCCTTTTGCTGGCCTTTTGCTCACATGTTCTTTCCTGCGTTATCCCCTGAT
TCTGTGGATAACCGTATTACCGCCTTTGAGTGAGCTGATACCGCTCGCCGCAGCCGAACGACCGAGCGCA
GCGAGTCAGTGAGCGAGGAAGCGGAAGAGCGCCCAATACGCAAACCGCCTCTCCCCGCGCGTTGGCCGAT
TCATTAATGCAGCTGGCACGACAGGTTTCCCGACTGGAAAGCGGGCAGTGAGCGCAACGCAATTAATGTG
AGTTAGCTCACTCATTAGGCACCCCAGGCTTTACACTTTATGCTTCCGGCTCGTATGTTGTGTGGAATTG
TGAGCGGATAACAATTTCACACAGGAAACAGCTATGACCATGATTACGCCAAGCGCGCAATTAACCCTCA
CTAAAGGGAACAAAAGCTGGAGCTGCAAGCTTAATGTAGTCTTATGCAATACTCTTGTAGTCTTGCAACA
TGGTAACGATGAGTTAGCAACATGCCTTACAAGGAGAGAAAAAGCACCGTGCATGCCGATTGGTGGAAGT
AAGGTGGTACGATCGTGCCTTATTAGGAAGGCAACAGACGGGTCTGACATGGATTGGACGAACCACTGAA
TTGCCGCATTGCAGAGATATTGTATTTAAGTGCCTAGCTCGATACATAAACGGGTCTCTCTGGTTAGACC
AGATCTGAGCCTGGGAGCTCTCTGGCTAACTAGGGAACCCACTGCTTAAGCCTCAATAAAGCTTGCCTTG
AGTGCTTCAAGTAGTGTGTGCCCGTCTGTTGTGTGACTCTGGTAACTAGAGATCCCTCAGACCCTTTTAG
TCAGTGTGGAAAATCTCTAGCAGTGGCGCCCGAACAGGGACTTGAAAGCGAAAGGGAAACCAGAGGAGCT
CTCTCGACGCAGGACTCGGCTTGCTGAAGCGCGCACGGCAAGAGGCGAGGGGCGGCGACTGGTGAGTACG
CCAAAAATTTTGACTAGCGGAGGCTAGAAGGAGAGAGATGGGTGCGAGAGCGTCAGTATTAAGCGGGGGA
GAATTAGATCGCGATGGGAAAAAATTCGGTTAAGGCCAGGGGGAAAGAAAAAATATAAATTAAAACATAT
AGTATGGGCAAGCAGGGAGCTAGAACGATTCGCAGTTAATCCTGGCCTGTTAGAAACATCAGAAGGCTGT
AGACAAATACTGGGACAGCTACAACCATCCCTTCAGACAGGATCAGAAGAACTTAGATCATTATATAATA
CAGTAGCAACCCTCTATTGTGTGCATCAAAGGATAGAGATAAAAGACACCAAGGAAGCTTTAGACAAGAT
AGAGGAAGAGCAAAACAAAAGTAAGACCACCGCACAGCAAGCGGCCGCTGATCTTCAGACCTGGAGGAGG
AGATATGAGGGACAATTGGAGAAGTGAATTATATAAATATAAAGTAGTAAAAATTGAACCATTAGGAGTA
GCACCCACCAAGGCAAAGAGAAGAGTGGTGCAGAGAGAAAAAAGAGCAGTGGGAATAGGAGCTTTGTTCC
TTGGGTTCTTGGGAGCAGCAGGAAGCACTATGGGCGCAGCGTCAATGACGCTGACGGTACAGGCCAGACA
ATTATTGTCTGGTATAGTGCAGCAGCAGAACAATTTGCTGAGGGCTATTGAGGCGCAACAGCATCTGTTG
CAACTCACAGTCTGGGGCATCAAGCAGCTCCAGGCAAGAATCCTGGCTGTGGAAAGATACCTAAAGGATC
AACAGCTCCTGGGGATTTGGGGTTGCTCTGGAAAACTCATTTGCACCACTGCTGTGCCTTGGAATGCTAG
TTGGAGTAATAAATCTCTGGAACAGATTTGGAATCACACGACCTGGATGGAGTGGGACAGAGAAATTAAC
AATTACACAAGCTTAATACACTCCTTAATTGAAGAATCGCAAAACCAGCAAGAAAAGAATGAACAAGAAT
TATTGGAATTAGATAAATGGGCAAGTTTGTGGAATTGGTTTAACATAACAAATTGGCTGTGGTATATAAA
ATTATTCATAATGATAGTAGGAGGCTTGGTAGGTTTAAGAATAGTTTTTGCTGTACTTTCTATAGTGAAT
AGAGTTAGGCAGGGATATTCACCATTATCGTTTCAGACCCACCTCCCAACCCCGAGGGGACCCGATATCG
CGGCCGCAATTCTAGATCTTGAGACAAATGGCAGTATTCATCCACAATTTTAAAAGAAAAGGGGGGATTG
GGGGGTACAGTGCAGGGGAAAGAATAGTAGACATAATAGCAACAGACATACAAACTAAAGAATTACAAAA
ACAAATTACAAAAATTCAAAATTTTCGGGTTTATTACAGGGACAGCAGAGATCCACTTTGGCGCCGGCTC
GAGGGGGCCCGGGGTTATTAATAGTAATCAATTACGGGGTCATTAGTTCATAGCCCATATATGGAGTTCC
G
